Addgene plasmid #182551: pSpCas9-Puro HLAG-2A-sgRNA
Purpose: Cas9 from S.pyogenes with 2A-Puro, and the 2A-sgRNA to targeting exon 2 of human HLA-G gene
Depositing lab: Santiago Miriuka. Depositing organization: Fundacion FLENI. Publication: HLA-G gene editing in tumor cell lines as a novel alternative in cancer immunotherapy. Palma MB, Tronik-Le Roux D, Amin G, Castaneda S, Mobbs AM, Scarafia MA, La Greca A, Daouya M, Poras I, Inda AM, Moro LN, Carosella ED, Garcia MN, Miriuka SG. Sci Rep. 2021 Nov 12;11(1):22158. doi: 10.1038/s41598-021-01572-0. PubMed 34773056.
Backbone
  Vector backbone: PX459
  Backbone manufacturer: Dr. Feng Zhang's Lab
  Total vector size (bp): 9177
  Modifications to backbone: 2A-sgRNA targeting exon 2 HLA-G gene
  Vector type: Mammalian Expression, CRISPR
  Selectable markers: Puromycin
Growth in bacteria
  Bacterial resistance: Ampicillin, 100 μg/mL
  Growth temperature: 37°C
  Growth strain: DH5alpha
  Copy number: High Copy
Gene/Insert
  Gene/Insert name: hSpCas9-2A-Puro-HLAG-2A-sgRNA
  gRNA/shRNA sequence: TGGGGAGAATGAGTCCGGGT
  Species: Synthetic
  Promoter: Cbh
  Cloning method: Restriction Enzyme; 5′ cloning site BbsI (destroyed during cloning); 3′ cloning site BbsI (destroyed during cloning)
  Sequencing primers: 5′ hU6-F primer (5'-GAGGGCCTATTTCCCATGATT-3'); 3′ 2A-sgRNA Rv (5'-ACCCGGACTCATTCTCCCCAC-3')
Terms and licenses: Academic/Nonprofit Terms; Industry Terms: Not Available to Industry
Depositor comments: This is a version of Addgene Plasmid #62988 where the guide sequence HLAG/2A-sgRNA was cloned into this plasmid using BbsI sites.
How to cite: pSpCas9-Puro HLAG-2A-sgRNA was a gift from Santiago Miriuka (Addgene plasmid # 182551 ; http://n2t.net/addgene:182551 ; RRID:Addgene_182551)
