[The description below was written by a language model from this plasmid's Addgene catalogue record and pLannotate feature annotations shown in this document.]
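Description:
pSpCas9-Puro HLAG-2A-sgRNA is an all-in-one mammalian CRISPR expression plasmid built on the PX459 backbone (pSpCas9-2A-Puro), into which a guide sequence directed against exon 2 of the human HLA-G gene was inserted between the two BbsI sites, destroying them in the process. "2A-sgRNA" in the name is the depositor's label for this particular guide. In bacteria the plasmid is maintained at high copy by a ColE1/pUC-type origin and selected with ampicillin through the bla gene. An f1 phage origin is also present, along with short remnants of pBR322 bom and rop sequences and a single AAV2 ITR left over from the backbone's lineage. With only one ITR annotated, nothing in the record indicates use as an AAV packaging vector.

Two expression units sit side by side. A human U6 RNA polymerase III promoter drives the guide fused to the S. pyogenes gRNA scaffold. Downstream, the Cbh hybrid promoter (CMV enhancer, chicken β-actin promoter and a hybrid CBA/MVM intron) drives S. pyogenes Cas9 carrying a C-terminal nucleoplasmin nuclear localization signal. According to the catalogue entry, a 2A peptide links Cas9 to puromycin N-acetyltransferase, and the transcript ends at a bGH polyadenylation signal. Transfected cells therefore produce nuclease, guide and a puromycin marker from one plasmid, allowing enrichment of cells that took it up.

The associated work used it to edit HLA-G in tumour cell lines as a possible approach to cancer immunotherapy. The depositor's sequence matches the stated 9,177 bp, whereas the repository's sequencing result is 9,347 nt. There the chicken β-actin promoter is annotated as two fragments separated by unannotated sequence, which appears to account for most of the difference.
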