Features (pLannotate 1.2.2; 19 found; start..end, strand, type, name):
      1..241     +  promoter       U6 promoter: RNA polymerase III promoter for human U6 snRNA
    271..346     +  misc_RNA       gRNA scaffold: guide RNA scaffold for the Streptococcus pyogenes CRISPR/Cas9 system
    353..396     +  misc_RNA       gRNA scaffold (fragment): guide RNA scaffold for the Streptococcus pyogenes CRISPR/Cas9 system
    443..728     +  enhancer       CMV enhancer: human cytomegalovirus immediate early enhancer; contains an 18-bp deletion relative to the standard CMV enhancer
    730..1007    +  promoter       chicken β-actin promoter: No description available
   1008..1235    +  intron         hybrid intron: hybrid between chicken β-actin (CBA) and minute virus of mice (MMV) introns (Gray et al., 2011)
   1373..2974    +  CDS            Cas9(N): N-terminal portion of Streptococcus pyogenes Cas9 (Zetsche et al., 2015)
   2975..5473    +  CDS            Cas9(C): C-terminal portion of Streptococcus pyogenes Cas9 (Zetsche et al., 2015)
   5474..5521    +  CDS            nucleoplasmin NLS: bipartite nuclear localization signal from nucleoplasmin
   5591..6190    +  CDS            PuroR (fragment): puromycin N-acetyltransferase; pac from Streptomyces; confers resistance to puromycin
   6224..6335    +  polyA_signal   bGH poly(A) signal: bovine growth hormone polyadenylation signal
   6440..6580    +  repeat_region  AAV2 ITR: inverted terminal repeat of adeno-associated virus serotype 2 inverted
   6585..6636    -  misc_feature   bom (fragment): basis of mobility region from pBR322
   6655..7110    +  rep_origin     f1 ori (sequence partly withheld): f1 bacteriophage origin of replication; arrow indicates direction of (+) strand synthesis
   7111..7160    -  misc_feature   bom (fragment): basis of mobility region from pBR322
   7262..7297    -  CDS            rop (fragment): Rop protein, which maintains plasmids at low copy number; rop
   7392..7496    +  promoter       AmpR promoter: bla
   7497..8357    +  CDS            AmpR: β-lactamase; bla; confers resistance to ampicillin, carbenicillin, and related antibiotics
   8528..9116    +  rep_origin     ori: high-copy-number ColE1/pMB1/pBR322/pUC origin of replication
>Addgene plasmid #182551 | pSpCas9-Puro HLAG-2A-sgRNA | depositor full sequence | sequence record 353502 | pSpCas9-Puro HLAG-2A-sgRNA sequence 9177 bps
GAGGGCCTATTTCCCATGATTCCTTCATATTTGCATATACGATACAAGGCTGTTAGAGAGATAATTGGAA
TTAATTTGACTGTAAACACAAAGATATTAGTACAAAATACGTGACGTAGAAAGTAATAATTTCTTGGGTA
GTTTGCAGTTTTAAAATTATGTTTTAAAATGGACTATCATATGCTTACCGTAACTTGAAAGTATTTCGAT
TTCTTGGCTTTATATATCTTGTGGAAAGGACGAAACACCGTGGGGAGAATGAGTCCGGGTGTTTTAGAGC
TAGAAATAGCAAGTTAAAATAAGGCTAGTCCGTTATCAACTTGAAAAAGTGGCACCGAGTCGGTGCTTTT
TTGTTTTAGAGCTAGAAATAGCAAGTTAAAATAAGGCTAGTCCGTTTTTAGCGCGTGCGCCAATTCTGCA
GACAAATGGCTCTAGAGGTACCCGTTACATAACTTACGGTAAATGGCCCGCCTGGCTGACCGCCCAACGA
CCCCCGCCCATTGACGTCAATAGTAACGCCAATAGGGACTTTCCATTGACGTCAATGGGTGGAGTATTTA
CGGTAAACTGCCCACTTGGCAGTACATCAAGTGTATCATATGCCAAGTACGCCCCCTATTGACGTCAATG
ACGGTAAATGGCCCGCCTGGCATTGTGCCCAGTACATGACCTTATGGGACTTTCCTACTTGGCAGTACAT
CTACGTATTAGTCATCGCTATTACCATGGTCGAGGTGAGCCCCACGTTCTGCTTCACTCTCCCCATCTCC
CCCCCCTCCCCACCCCCAATTTTGTATTTATTTATTTTTTAATTATTTTGTGCAGCGATGGGGGCGGGGG
GGGGGGGGGGGCGCGCGCCAGGCGGGGCGGGGCGGGGCGAGGGGCGGGGCGGGGCGAGGCGGAGAGGTGC
GGCGGCAGCCAATCAGAGCGGCGCGCTCCGAAAGTTTCCTTTTATGGCGAGGCGGCGGCGGCGGCGGCCC
TATAAAAAGCGAAGCGCGCGGCGGGCGGGAGTCGCTGCGCGCTGCCTTCGCCCCGTGCCCCGCTCCGCCG
CCGCCTCGCGCCGCCCGCCCCGGCTCTGACTGACCGCGTTACTCCCACAGGTGAGCGGGCGGGACGGCCC
TTCTCCTCCGGGCTGTAATTAGCTGAGCAAGAGGTAAGGGTTTAAGGGATGGTTGGTTGGTGGGGTATTA
ATGTTTAATTACCTGGAGCACCTGCCTGAAATCACTTTTTTTCAGGTTGGACCGGTGCCACCATGGACTA
TAAGGACCACGACGGAGACTACAAGGATCATGATATTGATTACAAAGACGATGACGATAAGATGGCCCCA
AAGAAGAAGCGGAAGGTCGGTATCCACGGAGTCCCAGCAGCCGACAAGAAGTACAGCATCGGCCTGGACA
TCGGCACCAACTCTGTGGGCTGGGCCGTGATCACCGACGAGTACAAGGTGCCCAGCAAGAAATTCAAGGT
GCTGGGCAACACCGACCGGCACAGCATCAAGAAGAACCTGATCGGAGCCCTGCTGTTCGACAGCGGCGAA
ACAGCCGAGGCCACCCGGCTGAAGAGAACCGCCAGAAGAAGATACACCAGACGGAAGAACCGGATCTGCT
ATCTGCAAGAGATCTTCAGCAACGAGATGGCCAAGGTGGACGACAGCTTCTTCCACAGACTGGAAGAGTC
CTTCCTGGTGGAAGAGGATAAGAAGCACGAGCGGCACCCCATCTTCGGCAACATCGTGGACGAGGTGGCC
TACCACGAGAAGTACCCCACCATCTACCACCTGAGAAAGAAACTGGTGGACAGCACCGACAAGGCCGACC
TGCGGCTGATCTATCTGGCCCTGGCCCACATGATCAAGTTCCGGGGCCACTTCCTGATCGAGGGCGACCT
GAACCCCGACAACAGCGACGTGGACAAGCTGTTCATCCAGCTGGTGCAGACCTACAACCAGCTGTTCGAG
GAAAACCCCATCAACGCCAGCGGCGTGGACGCCAAGGCCATCCTGTCTGCCAGACTGAGCAAGAGCAGAC
GGCTGGAAAATCTGATCGCCCAGCTGCCCGGCGAGAAGAAGAATGGCCTGTTCGGAAACCTGATTGCCCT
GAGCCTGGGCCTGACCCCCAACTTCAAGAGCAACTTCGACCTGGCCGAGGATGCCAAACTGCAGCTGAGC
AAGGACACCTACGACGACGACCTGGACAACCTGCTGGCCCAGATCGGCGACCAGTACGCCGACCTGTTTC
TGGCCGCCAAGAACCTGTCCGACGCCATCCTGCTGAGCGACATCCTGAGAGTGAACACCGAGATCACCAA
GGCCCCCCTGAGCGCCTCTATGATCAAGAGATACGACGAGCACCACCAGGACCTGACCCTGCTGAAAGCT
CTCGTGCGGCAGCAGCTGCCTGAGAAGTACAAAGAGATTTTCTTCGACCAGAGCAAGAACGGCTACGCCG
GCTACATTGACGGCGGAGCCAGCCAGGAAGAGTTCTACAAGTTCATCAAGCCCATCCTGGAAAAGATGGA
CGGCACCGAGGAACTGCTCGTGAAGCTGAACAGAGAGGACCTGCTGCGGAAGCAGCGGACCTTCGACAAC
GGCAGCATCCCCCACCAGATCCACCTGGGAGAGCTGCACGCCATTCTGCGGCGGCAGGAAGATTTTTACC
CATTCCTGAAGGACAACCGGGAAAAGATCGAGAAGATCCTGACCTTCCGCATCCCCTACTACGTGGGCCC
TCTGGCCAGGGGAAACAGCAGATTCGCCTGGATGACCAGAAAGAGCGAGGAAACCATCACCCCCTGGAAC
TTCGAGGAAGTGGTGGACAAGGGCGCTTCCGCCCAGAGCTTCATCGAGCGGATGACCAACTTCGATAAGA
ACCTGCCCAACGAGAAGGTGCTGCCCAAGCACAGCCTGCTGTACGAGTACTTCACCGTGTATAACGAGCT
GACCAAAGTGAAATACGTGACCGAGGGAATGAGAAAGCCCGCCTTCCTGAGCGGCGAGCAGAAAAAGGCC
ATCGTGGACCTGCTGTTCAAGACCAACCGGAAAGTGACCGTGAAGCAGCTGAAAGAGGACTACTTCAAGA
AAATCGAGTGCTTCGACTCCGTGGAAATCTCCGGCGTGGAAGATCGGTTCAACGCCTCCCTGGGCACATA
CCACGATCTGCTGAAAATTATCAAGGACAAGGACTTCCTGGACAATGAGGAAAACGAGGACATTCTGGAA
GATATCGTGCTGACCCTGACACTGTTTGAGGACAGAGAGATGATCGAGGAACGGCTGAAAACCTATGCCC
ACCTGTTCGACGACAAAGTGATGAAGCAGCTGAAGCGGCGGAGATACACCGGCTGGGGCAGGCTGAGCCG
GAAGCTGATCAACGGCATCCGGGACAAGCAGTCCGGCAAGACAATCCTGGATTTCCTGAAGTCCGACGGC
TTCGCCAACAGAAACTTCATGCAGCTGATCCACGACGACAGCCTGACCTTTAAAGAGGACATCCAGAAAG
CCCAGGTGTCCGGCCAGGGCGATAGCCTGCACGAGCACATTGCCAATCTGGCCGGCAGCCCCGCCATTAA
GAAGGGCATCCTGCAGACAGTGAAGGTGGTGGACGAGCTCGTGAAAGTGATGGGCCGGCACAAGCCCGAG
AACATCGTGATCGAAATGGCCAGAGAGAACCAGACCACCCAGAAGGGACAGAAGAACAGCCGCGAGAGAA
TGAAGCGGATCGAAGAGGGCATCAAAGAGCTGGGCAGCCAGATCCTGAAAGAACACCCCGTGGAAAACAC
CCAGCTGCAGAACGAGAAGCTGTACCTGTACTACCTGCAGAATGGGCGGGATATGTACGTGGACCAGGAA
CTGGACATCAACCGGCTGTCCGACTACGATGTGGACCATATCGTGCCTCAGAGCTTTCTGAAGGACGACT
CCATCGACAACAAGGTGCTGACCAGAAGCGACAAGAACCGGGGCAAGAGCGACAACGTGCCCTCCGAAGA
GGTCGTGAAGAAGATGAAGAACTACTGGCGGCAGCTGCTGAACGCCAAGCTGATTACCCAGAGAAAGTTC
GACAATCTGACCAAGGCCGAGAGAGGCGGCCTGAGCGAACTGGATAAGGCCGGCTTCATCAAGAGACAGC
TGGTGGAAACCCGGCAGATCACAAAGCACGTGGCACAGATCCTGGACTCCCGGATGAACACTAAGTACGA
CGAGAATGACAAGCTGATCCGGGAAGTGAAAGTGATCACCCTGAAGTCCAAGCTGGTGTCCGATTTCCGG
AAGGATTTCCAGTTTTACAAAGTGCGCGAGATCAACAACTACCACCACGCCCACGACGCCTACCTGAACG
CCGTCGTGGGAACCGCCCTGATCAAAAAGTACCCTAAGCTGGAAAGCGAGTTCGTGTACGGCGACTACAA
GGTGTACGACGTGCGGAAGATGATCGCCAAGAGCGAGCAGGAAATCGGCAAGGCTACCGCCAAGTACTTC
TTCTACAGCAACATCATGAACTTTTTCAAGACCGAGATTACCCTGGCCAACGGCGAGATCCGGAAGCGGC
CTCTGATCGAGACAAACGGCGAAACCGGGGAGATCGTGTGGGATAAGGGCCGGGATTTTGCCACCGTGCG
GAAAGTGCTGAGCATGCCCCAAGTGAATATCGTGAAAAAGACCGAGGTGCAGACAGGCGGCTTCAGCAAA
GAGTCTATCCTGCCCAAGAGGAACAGCGATAAGCTGATCGCCAGAAAGAAGGACTGGGACCCTAAGAAGT
ACGGCGGCTTCGACAGCCCCACCGTGGCCTATTCTGTGCTGGTGGTGGCCAAAGTGGAAAAGGGCAAGTC
CAAGAAACTGAAGAGTGTGAAAGAGCTGCTGGGGATCACCATCATGGAAAGAAGCAGCTTCGAGAAGAAT
CCCATCGACTTTCTGGAAGCCAAGGGCTACAAAGAAGTGAAAAAGGACCTGATCATCAAGCTGCCTAAGT
ACTCCCTGTTCGAGCTGGAAAACGGCCGGAAGAGAATGCTGGCCTCTGCCGGCGAACTGCAGAAGGGAAA
CGAACTGGCCCTGCCCTCCAAATATGTGAACTTCCTGTACCTGGCCAGCCACTATGAGAAGCTGAAGGGC
TCCCCCGAGGATAATGAGCAGAAACAGCTGTTTGTGGAACAGCACAAGCACTACCTGGACGAGATCATCG
AGCAGATCAGCGAGTTCTCCAAGAGAGTGATCCTGGCCGACGCTAATCTGGACAAAGTGCTGTCCGCCTA
CAACAAGCACCGGGATAAGCCCATCAGAGAGCAGGCCGAGAATATCATCCACCTGTTTACCCTGACCAAT
CTGGGAGCCCCTGCCGCCTTCAAGTACTTTGACACCACCATCGACCGGAAGAGGTACACCAGCACCAAAG
AGGTGCTGGACGCCACCCTGATCCACCAGAGCATCACCGGCCTGTACGAGACACGGATCGACCTGTCTCA
GCTGGGAGGCGACAAAAGGCCGGCGGCCACGAAAAAGGCCGGCCAGGCAAAAAAGAAAAAGGAATTCGGC
AGTGGAGAGGGCAGAGGAAGTCTGCTAACATGCGGTGACGTCGAGGAGAATCCTGGCCCAATGACCGAGT
ACAAGCCCACGGTGCGCCTCGCCACCCGCGACGACGTCCCCAGGGCCGTACGCACCCTCGCCGCCGCGTT
CGCCGACTACCCCGCCACGCGCCACACCGTCGATCCGGACCGCCACATCGAGCGGGTCACCGAGCTGCAA
GAACTCTTCCTCACGCGCGTCGGGCTCGACATCGGCAAGGTGTGGGTCGCGGACGACGGCGCCGCGGTGG
CGGTCTGGACCACGCCGGAGAGCGTCGAAGCGGGGGCGGTGTTCGCCGAGATCGGCCCGCGCATGGCCGA
GTTGAGCGGTTCCCGGCTGGCCGCGCAGCAACAGATGGAAGGCCTCCTGGCGCCGCACCGGCCCAAGGAG
CCCGCGTGGTTCCTGGCCACCGTCGGAGTCTCGCCCGACCACCAGGGCAAGGGTCTGGGCAGCGCCGTCG
TGCTCCCCGGAGTGGAGGCGGCCGAGCGCGCCGGGGTGCCCGCCTTCCTGGAGACCTCCGCGCCCCGCAA
CCTCCCCTTCTACGAGCGGCTCGGCTTCACCGTCACCGCCGACGTCGAGGTGCCCGAAGGACCGCGCACC
TGGTGCATGACCCGCAAGCCCGGTGCCTGAGAATTCTAACTAGAGCTCGCTGATCAGCCTCGACTGTGCC
TTCTAGTTGCCAGCCATCTGTTGTTTGCCCCTCCCCCGTGCCTTCCTTGACCCTGGAAGGTGCCACTCCC
ACTGTCCTTTCCTAATAAAATGAGGAAATTGCATCGCATTGTCTGAGTAGGTGTCATTCTATTCTGGGGG
GTGGGGTGGGGCAGGACAGCAAGGGGGAGGATTGGGAAGAGAATAGCAGGCATGCTGGGGAGCGGCCGCA
GGAACCCCTAGTGATGGAGTTGGCCACTCCCTCTCTGCGCGCTCGCTCGCTCACTGAGGCCGGGCGACCA
AAGGTCGCCCGACGCCCGGGCTTTGCCCGGGCGGCCTCAGTGAGCGAGCGAGCGCGCAGCTGCCTGCAGG
GGCGCCTGATGCGGTATTTTCTCCTTACGCATCTGTGCGGTATTTCACACCGCATA
[95 nt withheld, positions 6637-6731]
T
[46 nt withheld, positions 6733-6778]
C
[141 nt withheld, positions 6780-6920]
CCTTTGACGTTGGAGTCCACGTTCTTT
[37 nt withheld, positions 6948-6984]
ACTCTATCTCGGGCTATTCTTTTGATTTATAAGGGATTTTGCCGATTTCGGTCTATTGGTTAAAAAATGA
GCTGATTTAACAAAAATTTAACGCGAATTTTAACAAAATATTAACGTTTACAATTTTATGGTGCACTCTC
AGTACAATCTGCTCTGATGCCGCATAGTTAAGCCAGCCCCGACACCCGCCAACACCCGCTGACGCGCCCT
GACGGGCTTGTCTGCTCCCGGCATCCGCTTACAGACAAGCTGTGACCGTCTCCGGGAGCTGCATGTGTCA
GAGGTTTTCACCGTCATCACCGAAACGCGCGAGACGAAAGGGCCTCGTGATACGCCTATTTTTATAGGTT
AATGTCATGATAATAATGGTTTCTTAGACGTCAGGTGGCACTTTTCGGGGAAATGTGCGCGGAACCCCTA
TTTGTTTATTTTTCTAAATACATTCAAATATGTATCCGCTCATGAGACAATAACCCTGATAAATGCTTCA
ATAATATTGAAAAAGGAAGAGTATGAGTATTCAACATTTCCGTGTCGCCCTTATTCCCTTTTTTGCGGCA
TTTTGCCTTCCTGTTTTTGCTCACCCAGAAACGCTGGTGAAAGTAAAAGATGCTGAAGATCAGTTGGGTG
CACGAGTGGGTTACATCGAACTGGATCTCAACAGCGGTAAGATCCTTGAGAGTTTTCGCCCCGAAGAACG
TTTTCCAATGATGAGCACTTTTAAAGTTCTGCTATGTGGCGCGGTATTATCCCGTATTGACGCCGGGCAA
GAGCAACTCGGTCGCCGCATACACTATTCTCAGAATGACTTGGTTGAGTACTCACCAGTCACAGAAAAGC
ATCTTACGGATGGCATGACAGTAAGAGAATTATGCAGTGCTGCCATAACCATGAGTGATAACACTGCGGC
CAACTTACTTCTGACAACGATCGGAGGACCGAAGGAGCTAACCGCTTTTTTGCACAACATGGGGGATCAT
GTAACTCGCCTTGATCGTTGGGAACCGGAGCTGAATGAAGCCATACCAAACGACGAGCGTGACACCACGA
TGCCTGTAGCAATGGCAACAACGTTGCGCAAACTATTAACTGGCGAACTACTTACTCTAGCTTCCCGGCA
ACAATTAATAGACTGGATGGAGGCGGATAAAGTTGCAGGACCACTTCTGCGCTCGGCCCTTCCGGCTGGC
TGGTTTATTGCTGATAAATCTGGAGCCGGTGAGCGTGGAAGCCGCGGTATCATTGCAGCACTGGGGCCAG
ATGGTAAGCCCTCCCGTATCGTAGTTATCTACACGACGGGGAGTCAGGCAACTATGGATGAACGAAATAG
ACAGATCGCTGAGATAGGTGCCTCACTGATTAAGCATTGGTAACTGTCAGACCAAGTTTACTCATATATA
CTTTAGATTGATTTAAAACTTCATTTTTAATTTAAAAGGATCTAGGTGAAGATCCTTTTTGATAATCTCA
TGACCAAAATCCCTTAACGTGAGTTTTCGTTCCACTGAGCGTCAGACCCCGTAGAAAAGATCAAAGGATC
TTCTTGAGATCCTTTTTTTCTGCGCGTAATCTGCTGCTTGCAAACAAAAAAACCACCGCTACCAGCGGTG
GTTTGTTTGCCGGATCAAGAGCTACCAACTCTTTTTCCGAAGGTAACTGGCTTCAGCAGAGCGCAGATAC
CAAATACTGTTCTTCTAGTGTAGCCGTAGTTAGGCCACCACTTCAAGAACTCTGTAGCACCGCCTACATA
CCTCGCTCTGCTAATCCTGTTACCAGTGGCTGCTGCCAGTGGCGATAAGTCGTGTCTTACCGGGTTGGAC
TCAAGACGATAGTTACCGGATAAGGCGCAGCGGTCGGGCTGAACGGGGGGTTCGTGCACACAGCCCAGCT
TGGAGCGAACGACCTACACCGAACTGAGATACCTACAGCGTGAGCTATGAGAAAGCGCCACGCTTCCCGA
AGGGAGAAAGGCGGACAGGTATCCGGTAAGCGGCAGGGTCGGAACAGGAGAGCGCACGAGGGAGCTTCCA
GGGGGAAACGCCTGGTATCTTTATAGTCCTGTCGGGTTTCGCCACCTCTGACTTGAGCGTCGATTTTTGT
GATGCTCGTCAGGGGGGCGGAGCCTATGGAAAAACGCCAGCAACGCGGCCTTTTTACGGTTCCTGGCCTT
TTGCTGGCCTTTTGCTCACATGT
