Features (pLannotate 1.2.2; 20 found; start..end, strand, type, name):
    117..357     +  promoter       U6 promoter: RNA polymerase III promoter for human U6 snRNA
    387..462     +  misc_RNA       gRNA scaffold: guide RNA scaffold for the Streptococcus pyogenes CRISPR/Cas9 system
    469..512     +  misc_RNA       gRNA scaffold (fragment): guide RNA scaffold for the Streptococcus pyogenes CRISPR/Cas9 system
    559..844     +  enhancer       CMV enhancer: human cytomegalovirus immediate early enhancer; contains an 18-bp deletion relative to the standard CMV enhancer
    846..967     +  promoter       chicken β-actin promoter (fragment): contains a 21-bp deletion relative to the standard chicken β-actin promoter
   1116..1293    +  promoter       chicken β-actin promoter (fragment): No description available
   1294..1521    +  intron         hybrid intron: hybrid between chicken β-actin (CBA) and minute virus of mice (MMV) introns (Gray et al., 2011)
   1659..3260    +  CDS            Cas9(N): N-terminal portion of Streptococcus pyogenes Cas9 (Zetsche et al., 2015)
   3261..5759    +  CDS            Cas9(C): C-terminal portion of Streptococcus pyogenes Cas9 (Zetsche et al., 2015)
   5760..5807    +  CDS            nucleoplasmin NLS: bipartite nuclear localization signal from nucleoplasmin
   5877..6476    +  CDS            PuroR (fragment): puromycin N-acetyltransferase; pac from Streptomyces; confers resistance to puromycin
   6510..6621    +  polyA_signal   bGH poly(A) signal: bovine growth hormone polyadenylation signal
   6726..6866    +  repeat_region  AAV2 ITR: inverted terminal repeat of adeno-associated virus serotype 2 inverted
   6871..6922    -  misc_feature   bom (fragment): basis of mobility region from pBR322
   6941..7396    +  rep_origin     f1 ori (sequence partly withheld): f1 bacteriophage origin of replication; arrow indicates direction of (+) strand synthesis
   7397..7446    -  misc_feature   bom (fragment): basis of mobility region from pBR322
   7548..7583    -  CDS            rop (fragment): Rop protein, which maintains plasmids at low copy number; rop
   7678..7782    +  promoter       AmpR promoter: bla
   7783..8643    +  CDS            AmpR: β-lactamase; bla; confers resistance to ampicillin, carbenicillin, and related antibiotics
   8814..55      +  rep_origin     ori (across the origin): high-copy-number ColE1/pMB1/pBR322/pUC origin of replication
>Addgene plasmid #182551 | pSpCas9-Puro HLAG-2A-sgRNA | addgene full sequence | sequence record 361330 | Addgene NGS Result
CTGACTTGAGCGTCGATTTTTGTGATGCTCGTCAGGGGGGCGGAGCCTATGGAAAAACGCCAGCAACGCG
GCCTTTTTACGGTTCCTGGCCTTTTGCTGGCCTTTTGCTCACATGTGAGGGCCTATTTCCCATGATTCCT
TCATATTTGCATATACGATACAAGGCTGTTAGAGAGATAATTGGAATTAATTTGACTGTAAACACAAAGA
TATTAGTACAAAATACGTGACGTAGAAAGTAATAATTTCTTGGGTAGTTTGCAGTTTTAAAATTATGTTT
TAAAATGGACTATCATATGCTTACCGTAACTTGAAAGTATTTCGATTTCTTGGCTTTATATATCTTGTGG
AAAGGACGAAACACCGTGGGGAGAATGAGTCCGGGTGTTTTAGAGCTAGAAATAGCAAGTTAAAATAAGG
CTAGTCCGTTATCAACTTGAAAAAGTGGCACCGAGTCGGTGCTTTTTTGTTTTAGAGCTAGAAATAGCAA
GTTAAAATAAGGCTAGTCCGTTTTTAGCGCGTGCGCCAATTCTGCAGACAAATGGCTCTAGAGGTACCCG
TTACATAACTTACGGTAAATGGCCCGCCTGGCTGACCGCCCAACGACCCCCGCCCATTGACGTCAATAGT
AACGCCAATAGGGACTTTCCATTGACGTCAATGGGTGGAGTATTTACGGTAAACTGCCCACTTGGCAGTA
CATCAAGTGTATCATATGCCAAGTACGCCCCCTATTGACGTCAATGACGGTAAATGGCCCGCCTGGCATT
GTGCCCAGTACATGACCTTATGGGACTTTCCTACTTGGCAGTACATCTACGTATTAGTCATCGCTATTAC
CATGGTCGAGGTGAGCCCCACGTTCTGCTTCACTCTCCCCATCTCCCCCCCCTCCCCACCCCCAATTTTG
TATTTATTTATTTTTTAATTATTTTGTGCAGCGATGGGGGCGGGGGGGGGGGGGGGGSGSSSNCCNGGGG
GGGGGGGGGGGGGGGGGGGGGGGGGGGGGGGGGGGGGGGGGGGGGGGGGGGGGGGGGGGGGGGGGGGGGG
GGGGGGGGGGGGGGGGGGGGGGGGGGGGGGGGGGGGGGGGGGGGGGGGGGGGGGGGGGGGGGGGGGGGGG
GGGGGGGGGGGGGGGGGCGCGCGCCRGGSGGGGCGGGGCGGGGCGAGGGGCGGGGCGGGGCGAGGCGGAG
AGGTGCGGCGGCAGCCAATCAGAGCGGCGCGCTCCGAAAGTTTCCTTTTATGGCGAGGCGGCGGCGGCGG
CGGCCCTATAAAAAGCGAAGCGCGCGGCGGGCGGGAGTCGCTGCGCGCTGCCTTCGCCCCGTGCCCCGCT
CCGCCGCCGCCTCGCGCCGCCCGCCCCGGCTCTGACTGACCGCGTTACTCCCACAGGTGAGCGGGCGGGA
CGGCCCTTCTCCTCCGGGCTGTAATTAGCTGAGCAAGAGGTAAGGGTTTAAGGGATGGTTGGTTGGTGGG
GTATTAATGTTTAATTACCTGGAGCACCTGCCTGAAATCACTTTTTTTCAGGTTGGACCGGTGCCACCAT
GGACTATAAGGACCACGACGGAGACTACAAGGATCATGATATTGATTACAAAGACGATGACGATAAGATG
GCCCCAAAGAAGAAGCGGAAGGTCGGTATCCACGGAGTCCCAGCAGCCGACAAGAAGTACAGCATCGGCC
TGGACATCGGCACCAACTCTGTGGGCTGGGCCGTGATCACCGACGAGTACAAGGTGCCCAGCAAGAAATT
CAAGGTGCTGGGCAACACCGACCGGCACAGCATCAAGAAGAACCTGATCGGAGCCCTGCTGTTCGACAGC
GGCGAAACAGCCGAGGCCACCCGGCTGAAGAGAACCGCCAGAAGAAGATACACCAGACGGAAGAACCGGA
TCTGCTATCTGCAAGAGATCTTCAGCAACGAGATGGCCAAGGTGGACGACAGCTTCTTCCACAGACTGGA
AGAGTCCTTCCTGGTGGAAGAGGATAAGAAGCACGAGCGGCACCCCATCTTCGGCAACATCGTGGACGAG
GTGGCCTACCACGAGAAGTACCCCACCATCTACCACCTGAGAAAGAAACTGGTGGACAGCACCGACAAGG
CCGACCTGCGGCTGATCTATCTGGCCCTGGCCCACATGATCAAGTTCCGGGGCCACTTCCTGATCGAGGG
CGACCTGAACCCCGACAACAGCGACGTGGACAAGCTGTTCATCCAGCTGGTGCAGACCTACAACCAGCTG
TTCGAGGAAAACCCCATCAACGCCAGCGGCGTGGACGCCAAGGCCATCCTGTCTGCCAGACTGAGCAAGA
GCAGACGGCTGGAAAATCTGATCGCCCAGCTGCCCGGCGAGAAGAAGAATGGCCTGTTCGGAAACCTGAT
TGCCCTGAGCCTGGGCCTGACCCCCAACTTCAAGAGCAACTTCGACCTGGCCGAGGATGCCAAACTGCAG
CTGAGCAAGGACACCTACGACGACGACCTGGACAACCTGCTGGCCCAGATCGGCGACCAGTACGCCGACC
TGTTTCTGGCCGCCAAGAACCTGTCCGACGCCATCCTGCTGAGCGACATCCTGAGAGTGAACACCGAGAT
CACCAAGGCCCCCCTGAGCGCCTCTATGATCAAGAGATACGACGAGCACCACCAGGACCTGACCCTGCTG
AAAGCTCTCGTGCGGCAGCAGCTGCCTGAGAAGTACAAAGAGATTTTCTTCGACCAGAGCAAGAACGGCT
ACGCCGGCTACATTGACGGCGGAGCCAGCCAGGAAGAGTTCTACAAGTTCATCAAGCCCATCCTGGAAAA
GATGGACGGCACCGAGGAACTGCTCGTGAAGCTGAACAGAGAGGACCTGCTGCGGAAGCAGCGGACCTTC
GACAACGGCAGCATCCCCCACCAGATCCACCTGGGAGAGCTGCACGCCATTCTGCGGCGGCAGGAAGATT
TTTACCCATTCCTGAAGGACAACCGGGAAAAGATCGAGAAGATCCTGACCTTCCGCATCCCCTACTACGT
GGGCCCTCTGGCCAGGGGAAACAGCAGATTCGCCTGGATGACCAGAAAGAGCGAGGAAACCATCACCCCC
TGGAACTTCGAGGAAGTGGTGGACAAGGGCGCTTCCGCCCAGAGCTTCATCGAGCGGATGACCAACTTCG
ATAAGAACCTGCCCAACGAGAAGGTGCTGCCCAAGCACAGCCTGCTGTACGAGTACTTCACCGTGTATAA
CGAGCTGACCAAAGTGAAATACGTGACCGAGGGAATGAGAAAGCCCGCCTTCCTGAGCGGCGAGCAGAAA
AAGGCCATCGTGGACCTGCTGTTCAAGACCAACCGGAAAGTGACCGTGAAGCAGCTGAAAGAGGACTACT
TCAAGAAAATCGAGTGCTTCGACTCCGTGGAAATCTCCGGCGTGGAAGATCGGTTCAACGCCTCCCTGGG
CACATACCACGATCTGCTGAAAATTATCAAGGACAAGGACTTCCTGGACAATGAGGAAAACGAGGACATT
CTGGAAGATATCGTGCTGACCCTGACACTGTTTGAGGACAGAGAGATGATCGAGGAACGGCTGAAAACCT
ATGCCCACCTGTTCGACGACAAAGTGATGAAGCAGCTGAAGCGGCGGAGATACACCGGCTGGGGCAGGCT
GAGCCGGAAGCTGATCAACGGCATCCGGGACAAGCAGTCCGGCAAGACAATCCTGGATTTCCTGAAGTCC
GACGGCTTCGCCAACAGAAACTTCATGCAGCTGATCCACGACGACAGCCTGACCTTTAAAGAGGACATCC
AGAAAGCCCAGGTGTCCGGCCAGGGCGATAGCCTGCACGAGCACATTGCCAATCTGGCCGGCAGCCCCGC
CATTAAGAAGGGCATCCTGCAGACAGTGAAGGTGGTGGACGAGCTCGTGAAAGTGATGGGCCGGCACAAG
CCCGAGAACATCGTGATCGAAATGGCCAGAGAGAACCAGACCACCCAGAAGGGACAGAAGAACAGCCGCG
AGAGAATGAAGCGGATCGAAGAGGGCATCAAAGAGCTGGGCAGCCAGATCCTGAAAGAACACCCCGTGGA
AAACACCCAGCTGCAGAACGAGAAGCTGTACCTGTACTACCTGCAGAATGGGCGGGATATGTACGTGGAC
CAGGAACTGGACATCAACCGGCTGTCCGACTACGATGTGGACCATATCGTGCCTCAGAGCTTTCTGAAGG
ACGACTCCATCGACAACAAGGTGCTGACCAGAAGCGACAAGAACCGGGGCAAGAGCGACAACGTGCCCTC
CGAAGAGGTCGTGAAGAAGATGAAGAACTACTGGCGGCAGCTGCTGAACGCCAAGCTGATTACCCAGAGA
AAGTTCGACAATCTGACCAAGGCCGAGAGAGGCGGCCTGAGCGAACTGGATAAGGCCGGCTTCATCAAGA
GACAGCTGGTGGAAACCCGGCAGATCACAAAGCACGTGGCACAGATCCTGGACTCCCGGATGAACACTAA
GTACGACGAGAATGACAAGCTGATCCGGGAAGTGAAAGTGATCACCCTGAAGTCCAAGCTGGTGTCCGAT
TTCCGGAAGGATTTCCAGTTTTACAAAGTGCGCGAGATCAACAACTACCACCACGCCCACGACGCCTACC
TGAACGCCGTCGTGGGAACCGCCCTGATCAAAAAGTACCCTAAGCTGGAAAGCGAGTTCGTGTACGGCGA
CTACAAGGTGTACGACGTGCGGAAGATGATCGCCAAGAGCGAGCAGGAAATCGGCAAGGCTACCGCCAAG
TACTTCTTCTACAGCAACATCATGAACTTTTTCAAGACCGAGATTACCCTGGCCAACGGCGAGATCCGGA
AGCGGCCTCTGATCGAGACAAACGGCGAAACCGGGGAGATCGTGTGGGATAAGGGCCGGGATTTTGCCAC
CGTGCGGAAAGTGCTGAGCATGCCCCAAGTGAATATCGTGAAAAAGACCGAGGTGCAGACAGGCGGCTTC
AGCAAAGAGTCTATCCTGCCCAAGAGGAACAGCGATAAGCTGATCGCCAGAAAGAAGGACTGGGACCCTA
AGAAGTACGGCGGCTTCGACAGCCCCACCGTGGCCTATTCTGTGCTGGTGGTGGCCAAAGTGGAAAAGGG
CAAGTCCAAGAAACTGAAGAGTGTGAAAGAGCTGCTGGGGATCACCATCATGGAAAGAAGCAGCTTCGAG
AAGAATCCCATCGACTTTCTGGAAGCCAAGGGCTACAAAGAAGTGAAAAAGGACCTGATCATCAAGCTGC
CTAAGTACTCCCTGTTCGAGCTGGAAAACGGCCGGAAGAGAATGCTGGCCTCTGCCGGCGAACTGCAGAA
GGGAAACGAACTGGCCCTGCCCTCCAAATATGTGAACTTCCTGTACCTGGCCAGCCACTATGAGAAGCTG
AAGGGCTCCCCCGAGGATAATGAGCAGAAACAGCTGTTTGTGGAACAGCACAAGCACTACCTGGACGAGA
TCATCGAGCAGATCAGCGAGTTCTCCAAGAGAGTGATCCTGGCCGACGCTAATCTGGACAAAGTGCTGTC
CGCCTACAACAAGCACCGGGATAAGCCCATCAGAGAGCAGGCCGAGAATATCATCCACCTGTTTACCCTG
ACCAATCTGGGAGCCCCTGCCGCCTTCAAGTACTTTGACACCACCATCGACCGGAAGAGGTACACCAGCA
CCAAAGAGGTGCTGGACGCCACCCTGATCCACCAGAGCATCACCGGCCTGTACGAGACACGGATCGACCT
GTCTCAGCTGGGAGGCGACAAAAGGCCGGCGGCCACGAAAAAGGCCGGCCAGGCAAAAAAGAAAAAGGAA
TTCGGCAGTGGAGAGGGCAGAGGAAGTCTGCTAACATGCGGTGACGTCGAGGAGAATCCTGGCCCAATGA
CCGAGTACAAGCCCACGGTGCGCCTCGCCACCCGCGACGACGTCCCCAGGGCCGTACGCACCCTCGCCGC
CGCGTTCGCCGACTACCCCGCCACGCGCCACACCGTCGATCCGGACCGCCACATCGAGCGGGTCACCGAG
CTGCAAGAACTCTTCCTCACGCGCGTCGGGCTCGACATCGGCAAGGTGTGGGTCGCGGACGACGGCGCCG
CGGTGGCGGTCTGGACCACGCCGGAGAGCGTCGAAGCGGGGGCGGTGTTCGCCGAGATCGGCCCGCGCAT
GGCCGAGTTGAGCGGTTCCCGGCTGGCCGCGCAGCAACAGATGGAAGGCCTCCTGGCGCCGCACCGGCCC
AAGGAGCCCGCGTGGTTCCTGGCCACCGTCGGAGTCTCGCCCGACCACCAGGGCAAGGGTCTGGGCAGCG
CCGTCGTGCTCCCCGGAGTGGAGGCGGCCGAGCGCGCCGGGGTGCCCGCCTTCCTGGAGACCTCCGCGCC
CCGCAACCTCCCCTTCTACGAGCGGCTCGGCTTCACCGTCACCGCCGACGTCGAGGTGCCCGAAGGACCG
CGCACCTGGTGCATGACCCGCAAGCCCGGTGCCTGAGAATTCTAACTAGAGCTCGCTGATCAGCCTCGAC
TGTGCCTTCTAGTTGCCAGCCATCTGTTGTTTGCCCCTCCCCCGTGCCTTCCTTGACCCTGGAAGGTGCC
ACTCCCACTGTCCTTTCCTAATAAAATGAGGAAATTGCATCGCATTGTCTGAGTAGGTGTCATTCTATTC
TGGGGGGTGGGGTGGGGCAGGACAGCAAGGGGGAGGATTGGGAAGAGAATAGCAGGCATGCTGGGGAGCG
GCCGCAGGAACCCCTAGTGATGGAGTTGGCCACTCCCTCTCTGCGCGCTCGCTCGCTCACTGAGGCCGGG
CGACCAAAGGTCGCCCGACGCCCGGGCTTTGCCCGGGCGGCCTCAGTGAGCGAGCGAGCGCGCAGCTGCC
TGCAGGGGCGCCTGATGCGGTATTTTCTCCTTACGCATCTGTGCGGTATTTCACACCGCATA
[95 nt withheld, positions 6923-7017]
T
[46 nt withheld, positions 7019-7064]
C
[141 nt withheld, positions 7066-7206]
CCTTTGACGTTGGAGTCCACGTTCTTT
[37 nt withheld, positions 7234-7270]
ACTCTATCTCGGGCTATTCTTTTGATTTATAAGGGATTTTGCCGATTTCGGTCTATTGGTTAAAAAATGA
GCTGATTTAACAAAAATTTAACGCGAATTTTAACAAAATATTAACGTTTACAATTTTATGGTGCACTCTC
AGTACAATCTGCTCTGATGCCGCATAGTTAAGCCAGCCCCGACACCCGCCAACACCCGCTGACGCGCCCT
GACGGGCTTGTCTGCTCCCGGCATCCGCTTACAGACAAGCTGTGACCGTCTCCGGGAGCTGCATGTGTCA
GAGGTTTTCACCGTCATCACCGAAACGCGCGAGACGAAAGGGCCTCGTGATACGCCTATTTTTATAGGTT
AATGTCATGATAATAATGGTTTCTTAGACGTCAGGTGGCACTTTTCGGGGAAATGTGCGCGGAACCCCTA
TTTGTTTATTTTTCTAAATACATTCAAATATGTATCCGCTCATGAGACAATAACCCTGATAAATGCTTCA
ATAATATTGAAAAAGGAAGAGTATGAGTATTCAACATTTCCGTGTCGCCCTTATTCCCTTTTTTGCGGCA
TTTTGCCTTCCTGTTTTTGCTCACCCAGAAACGCTGGTGAAAGTAAAAGATGCTGAAGATCAGTTGGGTG
CACGAGTGGGTTACATCGAACTGGATCTCAACAGCGGTAAGATCCTTGAGAGTTTTCGCCCCGAAGAACG
TTTTCCAATGATGAGCACTTTTAAAGTTCTGCTATGTGGCGCGGTATTATCCCGTATTGACGCCGGGCAA
GAGCAACTCGGTCGCCGCATACACTATTCTCAGAATGACTTGGTTGAGTACTCACCAGTCACAGAAAAGC
ATCTTACGGATGGCATGACAGTAAGAGAATTATGCAGTGCTGCCATAACCATGAGTGATAACACTGCGGC
CAACTTACTTCTGACAACGATCGGAGGACCGAAGGAGCTAACCGCTTTTTTGCACAACATGGGGGATCAT
GTAACTCGCCTTGATCGTTGGGAACCGGAGCTGAATGAAGCCATACCAAACGACGAGCGTGACACCACGA
TGCCTGTAGCAATGGCAACAACGTTGCGCAAACTATTAACTGGCGAACTACTTACTCTAGCTTCCCGGCA
ACAATTAATAGACTGGATGGAGGCGGATAAAGTTGCAGGACCACTTCTGCGCTCGGCCCTTCCGGCTGGC
TGGTTTATTGCTGATAAATCTGGAGCCGGTGAGCGTGGAAGCCGCGGTATCATTGCAGCACTGGGGCCAG
ATGGTAAGCCCTCCCGTATCGTAGTTATCTACACGACGGGGAGTCAGGCAACTATGGATGAACGAAATAG
ACAGATCGCTGAGATAGGTGCCTCACTGATTAAGCATTGGTAACTGTCAGACCAAGTTTACTCATATATA
CTTTAGATTGATTTAAAACTTCATTTTTAATTTAAAAGGATCTAGGTGAAGATCCTTTTTGATAATCTCA
TGACCAAAATCCCTTAACGTGAGTTTTCGTTCCACTGAGCGTCAGACCCCGTAGAAAAGATCAAAGGATC
TTCTTGAGATCCTTTTTTTCTGCGCGTAATCTGCTGCTTGCAAACAAAAAAACCACCGCTACCAGCGGTG
GTTTGTTTGCCGGATCAAGAGCTACCAACTCTTTTTCCGAAGGTAACTGGCTTCAGCAGAGCGCAGATAC
CAAATACTGTTCTTCTAGTGTAGCCGTAGTTAGGCCACCACTTCAAGAACTCTGTAGCACCGCCTACATA
CCTCGCTCTGCTAATCCTGTTACCAGTGGCTGCTGCCAGTGGCGATAAGTCGTGTCTTACCGGGTTGGAC
TCAAGACGATAGTTACCGGATAAGGCGCAGCGGTCGGGCTGAACGGGGGGTTCGTGCACACAGCCCAGCT
TGGAGCGAACGACCTACACCGAACTGAGATACCTACAGCGTGAGCTATGAGAAAGCGCCACGCTTCCCGA
AGGGAGAAAGGCGGACAGGTATCCGGTAAGCGGCAGGGTCGGAACAGGAGAGCGCACGAGGGAGCTTCCA
GGGGGAAACGCCTGGTATCTTTATAGTCCTGTCGGGTTTCGCCACCT
